Addgene plasmid #185436: LDB59
Purpose: NUP1 CEN URA3 plasmid
Depositing lab: Ken Belanger & Laura Davis. Depositing organization: Duke University. Publication: nup1 mutants exhibit pleiotropic defects in nuclear pore complex function. Bogerd AM, Hoffman JA, Amberg DC, Fink GR, Davis LI. J Cell Biol. 1994 Oct . 127(2):319-32. 10.1083/jcb.127.2.319 PubMed 7929578.
Backbone
  Vector backbone: pRS316
  Vector type: Yeast Expression
  Selectable markers: URA3
Growth in bacteria
  Bacterial resistance: Ampicillin, 100 μg/mL
  Growth temperature: 37°C
  Growth strain: DH5alpha
  Copy number: High Copy
Gene/Insert
  Gene/Insert name: NUP1
  Species: S. cerevisiae (budding yeast)
  Cloning method: Restriction Enzyme; 5′ cloning site unknown (unknown if destroyed)
Terms and licenses: Academic/Nonprofit Terms; Industry Terms: Not Available to Industry
Depositor comments: Also used in Harper et al. (2008) "Mutations affecting spindle pole body and mitotic exit network function are synthetically lethal with a deletion of the nucleoporin NUP1 in S. cerevisiae." Current genetics. https://doi.org/10.1007/s00294-007-0168-4. PMID: 18058101
How to cite: LDB59 was a gift from Ken Belanger & Laura Davis (Addgene plasmid # 185436 ; http://n2t.net/addgene:185436 ; RRID:Addgene_185436)
