[The description below was written by a language model from this plasmid's Addgene catalogue record and pLannotate feature annotations shown in this document.]
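Description:
LDB59 is a yeast centromeric shuttle plasmid built on the pRS316 backbone that carries the Saccharomyces cerevisiae nucleoporin gene NUP1. The sequenced plasmid is about 10.6 kb. In E. coli it is propagated through a high-copy ColE1/pUC-type origin and selected with ampicillin via the β-lactamase gene. In yeast the CEN6/ARS element provides autonomous replication and centromere-based segregation at low copy number, and the URA3 gene under its own promoter complements uracil auxotrophy. URA3 is also counterselectable with 5-fluoroorotic acid, so cells that have lost the plasmid can be selected. The backbone retains the f1 origin, the interrupted lacZα and lac promoter/operator region, and the T7 and T3 promoters flanking remnants of the pBluescript multiple cloning site.

The insert occupies roughly 5.8 kb between the two polylinker remnants and appears to be a genomic fragment rather than an isolated coding sequence. It contains the complete NUP1 open reading frame, which encodes an FG-repeat component of the nuclear pore complex. Neighbouring chromosomal sequence is also present: a fragment of KTR1 upstream, the uncharacterised YOR097 open reading frame downstream, and a partial RPS7A. No heterologous yeast promoter is annotated, and several hundred bases of sequence lie upstream of the NUP1 start, so expression presumably depends on the native NUP1 regulatory regions, although the record does not state this. The exact cloning sites are not recorded.

The associated studies concern nup1 mutant phenotypes in nuclear pore function and synthetic lethality between a NUP1 deletion and spindle pole body or mitotic exit network mutations. The plasmid fits use as a wild-type NUP1 covering or complementing plasmid, including in 5-FOA plasmid-shuffle and synthetic-lethal assays.
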