Features (pLannotate 1.2.2; 23 found; start..end, strand, type, name):
    137..186     +  misc_feature   bom (fragment): basis of mobility region from pBR322
    194..409     +  promoter       URA3 promoter: S. cerevisiae URA3
    410..1213    +  CDS            URA3: orotidine-5'-phosphate decarboxylase, required for uracil biosynthesis; S. cerevisiae URA3; yeast auxotrophic marker, counterselectable with 5-fluoroorotic acid (5-FOA)
   1292..1343    +  misc_feature   bom (fragment): basis of mobility region from pBR322
   1371..1799    -  rep_origin     f1 ori (sequence partly withheld): f1 bacteriophage origin of replication; arrow indicates direction of (+) strand synthesis
   1803..1960    -  CDS            lacZα (fragment): LacZα fragment of β-galactosidase; lacZ fragment
   1963..1981    +  promoter       T7 promoter: promoter for bacteriophage T7 RNA polymerase
   1990..2031    +  misc_feature   MCS (fragment): pBluescript multiple cloning site
   2034..2414    -  CDS            KTR1 (fragment): KTR1_YEAST - Experimental evidence at protein level: Swiss-Prot protein existence level 1. Mannosyltransferase that transfers a mannose residue from GDP-mannose to a range of acceptors in vitro, forming an alpha-(1->2)- D-mannosyl-D-mannose linkage. From Saccharomyces cerevisiae (strain ATCC 204508 / S288c) (Baker's yeast).
   3061..6288    +  CDS            NUP1: NUP1_YEAST - Experimental evidence at protein level: Swiss-Prot protein existence level 1. Functions as a component of the nuclear pore complex (NPC). NPC components, collectively referred to as nucleoporins (NUPs), can play the role of both NPC structural components and of docking or interaction partners for transiently associated nuclear transport factors. Active directional transport is assured by both, a Phe-Gly (FG) repeat affinity gradient for these transport factors across the NPC and a transport cofactor concentration gradient across the nuclear envelope (GSP1 and GSP2 GTPases associat
   6734..7258    +  CDS            YOR97_YEAST: Experimental evidence at protein level: Swiss-Prot protein existence level 1. From Saccharomyces cerevisiae (strain ATCC 204508 / S288c) (Baker's yeast).
   7474..7791    -  CDS            RPS7A (fragment): RS7A_YEAST - Also known as RPS30. Experimental evidence at protein level: Swiss-Prot protein existence level 1. Component of the ribosome, a large ribonucleoprotein complex responsible for the synthesis of proteins in the cell. The small ribosomal subunit (SSU) binds messenger RNAs (mRNAs) and translates the encoded message by selecting cognate aminoacyl-transfer RNA (tRNA) molecules. The large subunit (LSU) contains the ribosomal catalytic site termed the peptidyl transferase center (PTC), which catalyzes the formation of peptide bonds, thereby polymerizing the amino acids delivered by tRNAs
   7794..7815    +  misc_feature   MCS (fragment): pBluescript multiple cloning site
   7827..7845    -  promoter       T3 promoter: promoter for bacteriophage T3 RNA polymerase
   7890..7906    -  protein_bind   lac operator: The lac repressor binds to the lac operator to inhibit transcription in E. coli. This inhibition can be relieved by adding lactose or isopropyl-β-D-thiogalactopyranoside (IPTG). lac repressor encoded by lacI
   7914..7944    -  promoter       lac promoter: promoter for the E. coli lac operon
   7959..7980    -  protein_bind   CAP binding site: CAP binding activates transcription in the presence of cAMP. E. coli catabolite activator protein
   7993..8085    -  CDS            lacI (fragment): lac repressor; lacI; The lac repressor binds to the lac operator to inhibit transcription in E. coli. This inhibition can be relieved by adding lactose or isopropyl-β-D-thiogalactopyranoside (IPTG).
   8268..8856    -  rep_origin     ori: high-copy-number ColE1/pMB1/pBR322/pUC origin of replication
   9027..9887    -  CDS            AmpR: β-lactamase; bla; confers resistance to ampicillin, carbenicillin, and related antibiotics
   9888..9992    -  promoter       AmpR promoter: bla
  10029..10532   +  misc_feature   CEN/ARS: S. cerevisiae CEN6 centromere fused to an autonomously replicating sequence
  10600..35      +  CDS            rop (fragment) (across the origin): Rop protein, which maintains plasmids at low copy number; rop
>Addgene plasmid #185436 | LDB59 | addgene full sequence | sequence record 367470 | Addgene NGS Result
TCGCGCGTTTCGGTGATGACGGTGAAAACCTCTGACACATGCAGCTCCCGGAGACGGTCACAGCTTGTCT
GTAAGCGGATGCCGGGAGCAGACAAGCCCGTCAGGGCGCGTCAGCGGGTGTTGGCGGGTGTCGGGGCTGG
CTTAACTATGCGGCATCAGAGCAGATTGTACTGAGAGTGCACCATACCACCTTTTCAATTCATCATTTTT
TTTTTATTCTTTTTTTTGATTTCGGTTTCCTTGAAATTTTTTTGATTCGGTAATCTCCGAACAGAAGGAA
GAACGAAGGAAGGAGCACAGACTTAGATTGGTATATATACGCATATGTAGTGTTGAAGAAACATGAAATT
GCCCAGTATTCTTAACCCAACTGCACAGAACAAAAACCTGCAGGAAACGAAGATAAATCATGTCGAAAGC
TACATATAAGGAACGTGCTGCTACTCATCCTAGTCCTGTTGCTGCCAAGCTATTTAATATCATGCACGAA
AAGCAAACAAACTTGTGTGCTTCATTGGATGTTCGTACCACCAAGGAATTACTGGAGTTAGTTGAAGCAT
TAGGTCCCAAAATTTGTTTACTAAAAACACATGTGGATATCTTGACTGATTTTTCCATGGAGGGCACAGT
TAAGCCGCTAAAGGCATTATCCGCCAAGTACAATTTTTTACTCTTCGAAGACAGAAAATTTGCTGACATT
GGTAATACAGTCAAATTGCAGTACTCTGCGGGTGTATACAGAATAGCAGAATGGGCAGACATTACGAATG
CACACGGTGTGGTGGGCCCAGGTATTGTTAGCGGTTTGAAGCAGGCGGCAGAAGAAGTAACAAAGGAACC
TAGAGGCCTTTTGATGTTAGCAGAATTGTCATGCAAGGGCTCCCTATCTACTGGAGAATATACTAAGGGT
ACTGTTGACATTGCGAAGAGCGACAAAGATTTTGTTATCGGCTTTATTGCTCAAAGAGACATGGGTGGAA
GAGATGAAGGTTACGATTGGTTGATTATGACACCCGGTGTGGGTTTAGATGACAAGGGAGACGCATTGGG
TCAACAGTATAGAACCGTGGATGATGTGGTCTCTACAGGATCTGACATTATTATTGTTGGAAGAGGACTA
TTTGCAAAGGGAAGGGATGCTAAGGTAGAGGGTGAACGTTACAGAAAAGCAGGCTGGGAAGCATATTTGA
GAAGATGCGGCCAGCAAAACTAAAAAACTGTATTATAAGTAAATGCATGTATACTAAACTCACAAATTAG
AGCTTCAATTTAATTATATCAGTTATTACCCTATGCGGTGTGAAATACCGCACAGATGCGTAAGGAGAAA
ATACCGCATCAGGAAATTGTAAGCGTTAATATTTTGTTAAAATTCGCGTTAAATTTTTGTTAAATCAGCT
CATTTTTTAACCAATAGGCCGAAATCGGCAAAATCCCTTATAAATCAAAAGAATAGACCGAGATAGGGT
[37 nt withheld, positions 1470-1506]
AAAGAACGTGGACTCCAACGTCAAAGG
[49 nt withheld, positions 1534-1582]
T
[91 nt withheld, positions 1584-1674]
G
[124 nt withheld, positions 1676-1799]
CCATTCGCCATTCAGGCTGCGCAACTGTTGGGAAGGGCGATCGGTGCGGGCCTCTTCGCTATTACGCCAG
CTGGCGAAAGGGGGATGTGCTGCAAGGCGATTAAGTTGGGTAACGCCAGGGTTTTCCCAGTCACGACGTT
GTAAAACGACGGCCAGTGAATTGTAATACGACTCACTATAGGGCGAATTGGAGCTCCACCGCGGTGGCGG
CCGCTCTAGAACTAGTGGATCCAAGCTTATCGATTTCGAACCCGGGGTACCGAATTCATCAGTGAACTCT
TCATCATTCAAAAACACCCAATCATAGTTGAACTTGGAGTTAAATCTATCTTCCACGGATTTAATAGACT
CAGCCAACGAATATAGATCTCTATTACGCACTAGAGTGACAAAAGTGGCCTTTTCCCGAGGACCGGTATA
CTTTGGTAGTTCCACTTTCGAGTATTTATAGCCCGAGCCGGAAGATAGCACGGTACTGTACTTTGGGCTT
GGGGCAGAGCCTCTCGCATACTGAGCTCCATGAAAGAACACATACACAGTAAACACGGCGACCAGAAGAA
GTCCTAATTTTTTGTAAACAGGCTGCTTGCTAGCTGGGATCATAATCTTCGCCATTTTGGTTATTGACTC
TATCCCTTAAAAACTCTTCTGATGGAGTACTTTACTTCGATTGCTTAACGAAATCTTTGTGAGGAAAAAG
ATATCTCTTAAAATTAGAAAGTACAATAGTCTAGCGTATTATACTAAGAATCTGCAAAAAAGAAGCAAGA
AGGCACCACCTATTATAGACCTTTGACACGAAGTCTCTCTGGAGTGCTTTGGCCTACGTGTGCGGTACTC
GTTTACATGGGACAACCACGGTTTTTTTTTTGGTGTTACTGGAGGTATACAGTGCGTATATCCACTTGTA
CGACAAGAGATTTACACTACACCGCGTAAAGAAAACGCCGACACCAAATATAAGTCACGTGTATGCAAAG
CCTATTTTATGCCCTAATTTTCAAGCCCCGGTTTTTACGCCCTAGTTTTTATATTTAGGGTTTGTCGTTG
CACGTGATCAATGGTTCGTATTATGTGACATTGAAATGCTTTTTCATTTTAATTTTTTTCTTTGACGAAA
TTTCGTAATGTCAAGAAACACTTAAAGAAAATAAGTGATGAGGAACTCAATAAGGACACTACGTAGCGGT
GCAAATACGATAGGATATTAGCCTCGAAAGGGTTATAGGGACAGAGAGTGAGCGACAATTTTTAGTCATT
CATGTCTTCAAACACTTCTTCTGTGATGTCTTCTCCACGTGTCGAAAAGAGATCGTTTTCTTCCACTTTA
AAATCATTCTTCACAAACCCCAATAAAAAACGGCCATCGAGCAAGAAAGTTTTCAGTTCAAACCTCTCAT
ACGCGAATCATTTGGAGGAATCAGATGTTGAAGACACACTGCATGTTAATAAGAGAAAGAGGGTGTCCGG
TACATCACAGCATAGCGACAGCTTAACTCAGAACAACAATAATGCGCCAATTATAATATATGGAACCGAA
AACACTGAGAGACCGCCGCTTTTGCCAATTTTGCCCATTCAAAGACTGAGGTTATTAAGGGAGAAGCAGA
GGGTGAGAAATATGCGTGAGCTTGGATTAATTCAATCAACTGAATTTCCATCTATTACATCGTCGGTTAT
ATTGGGCTCTCAAAGTAAAAGCGATGAGGGAGGATCGTACCTATGCACATCATCTACTCCTTCCCCTATT
AAAAACGGTTCTTGCACTAGGCAGTTGGCCGGAAAAAGCGGTGAAGACACCAATGTTGGACTACCCATTC
TCAAATCATTGAAAAATAGATCCAATAGAAAAAGGTTTCATAGTCAGTCAAAGGGGACCGTGTGGTCAGC
AAATTTTGAATATGATTTGTCAGAATATGACGCTATACAAAAAAAGGATAACAAGGATAAGGAAGGTAAC
GCTGGCGGTGATCAGAAGACAAGCGAGAATAGAAATAATATTAAGAGTAGTATTTCAAATGGCAATCTGG
CTACAGGCCCTAACCTGACAAGCGAAATTGAAGACCTACGTGCAGACATCAACTCTAATAGGTTATCGAA
TCCTCAAAAAAATCTACTTTTAAAAGGACCAGCTTCCACAGTTGCAAAAACTGCCCCTATTCAGGAGAGC
TTTGTTCCCAATTCAGAGCGCTCTGGTACGCCTACGTTAAAGAAAAATATTGAGCCCAAAAAGGACAAAG
AAAGTATTGTTTTGCCCACCGTAGGTTTTGACTTTATCAAGGACAATGAGACTCCATCTAAGAAAACTTC
TCCTAAGGCAACTTCTTCTGCAGGTGCAGTCTTTAAATCGAGTGTAGAAATGGGAAAAACCGATAAGTCA
ACGAAAACTGCCGAGGCGCCTACCTTATCATTCAATTTTAGCCAAAAGGCTAATAAAACTAAGGCTGTCG
ACAATACTGTCCCTTCCACAACTTTATTCAATTTTGGTGGTAAATCAGATACCGTTACTTCTGCCAGTCA
ACCTTTTAAATTTGGAAAGACATCCGAAAAAAGTGAAAATCATACAGAATCAGACGCGCCTCCAAAATCA
ACTGCTCCAATATTTTCTTTTGGTAAACAAGAAGAGAATGGTGATGAAGGTGATGATGAAAATGAGCCCA
AAAGAAAAAGGCGTTTACCTGTTAGCGAGGATACAAACACCAAGCCTTTATTCGATTTCGGCAAGACCGG
TGATCAAAAGGAGACCAAAAAGGGAGAGTCAGAAAAGGACGCATCAGGGAAACCAAGCTTTGTCTTTGGT
GCAAGTGATAAGCAAGCTGAAGGTACACCATTATTTACATTCGGAAAAAAAGCTGATGTAACAAGCAATA
TTGACTCCTCTGCACAATTTACCTTTGGTAAAGCCGCCACCGCGAAAGAAACACACACCAAACCATCTGA
GACACCTGCCACAATAGTCAAGAAGCCTACTTTTACTTTTGGGCAGTCAACAAGTGAAAATAAGATCTCT
GAGGGAAGTGCGAAACCTACATTCTCTTTCTCTAAGTCAGAGGAGGAACGTAAGAGTAGTCCAATTTCAA
ACGAAGCAGCTAAACCCTCGTTTTCGTTTCCGGGCAAGCCTGTTGATGTTCAAGCACCGACGGATGATAA
GACTCTCAAGCCAACTTTTTCTTTTACTGAACCTGCTCAAAAAGATTCATCTGTTGTTTCGGAACCTAAA
AAGCCCTCCTTTACGTTTGCGTCTTCAAAAACCTCACAACCAAAGCCATTGTTTTCATTTGGTAAGTCAG
ATGCAGCTAAAGAACCACCAGGCTCTAACACCTCATTTTCTTTCACTAAACCTCCTGCTAATGAGACAGA
TAAAAGACCTACACCGCCATCTTTCACCTTTGGCGGTTCCACAACAAATAATACAACAACCACTAGCACA
AAACCATCTTTTAGTTTTGGGGCTCCCGAGTCGATGAAGTCGACAGCAAGTACAGCGGCAGCAAATACGG
AGAAGCTATCAAATGGCTTTTCCTTTACAAAGTTCAATCACAATAAAGAAAAGTCAAACTCTCCAACTTC
TTTCTTCGATGGTTCTGCTTCCTCAACGCCGATTCCTGTCTTGGGTAAGCCAACAGACGCTACTGGTAAT
ACAACATCTAAATCTGCATTTTCATTCGGTACTGCTAACACCAATGGTACCAATGCCTCAGCAAACTCCA
CATCATTCTCGTTTAACGCCCCTGCTACTGGTAACGGCACAACTACTACTTCCAATACCTCAGGAACCAA
TATAGCGGGTACATTTAACGTAGGAAAACCGGATCAAAGTATCGCTAGTGGCAATACGAATGGAGCGGGC
TCGGCATTTGGCTTTTCGAGCTCAGGAACAGCAGCAACTGGTGCAGCTTCTAATCAATCTTCATTTAATT
TTGGAAACAATGGTGCAGGGGGTCTCAATCCTTTTACATCAGCAACTTCGTCAACTAATGCTAATGCTGG
TTTATTCAATAAACCTCCTTCCACGAATGCACAAAATGTCAATGTTCCCTCTGCTTTTAATTTTACGGGA
AATAATTCAACGCCTGGTGGCGGCTCTGTATTTAATATGAACGGCAACACTAATGCTAATACGGTGTTTG
CCGGCTCTAATAACCAACCACATCAATCGCAAACCCCATCTTTCAATACAAACAGCTCATTCACGCCATC
AACAGTTCCTAATATTAATTTTAGCGGATTGAATGGCGGAATTACTAATACCGCGACCAATGCATTAAGG
CCAAGTGATATATTTGGTGCGAATGCTGCCTCTGGTTCCAATTCAAACGTAACAAATCCATCATCCATTT
TTGGGGGGGCAGGTGGTGTGCCGACAACTTCTTTTGGGCAGCCGCAGTCAGCCCCTAATCAGATGGGGAT
GGGAACAAATAATGGCATGAGCATGGGCGGTGGTGTTATGGCGAACAGAAAGATTGCAAGAATGAGGCAC
TCTAAAAGGTAAATATCGGTTATGTAATTAGGTATTGTGTTGCTTTTCTGAAGGATATATATTCCTATAT
TCCTTCAACTTATACACTGCATATGAAACTTCTTGAGAAGTTTTAAATAATTGGTCTTTTTTTTAATCGG
GTACAGGCGAGATAATGGATACCTGTTCTAGGGTAGGCAAATTTGGAGGCAAGAGCCCAAAATTGTTTTG
TTTTGACCTGGTTTCTCTCAGTTAACATATTATGAATAGCATCTTACAAATAATTTACGAGCGAAACTTT
CGATCTGCAAAGCGCTCCTTTTTTCTTTCCGAAAAAATACAGTAAAATAAGGTCTAGTACACAGCCTGAT
CTACAATTAGTGTTCTTTTCTGTTTACTTCGATCAGCTGTTTAGCTTTGCCACTTTTCTAGTAGCTCCAC
ACGCTGTGAAAGTAACGAGACATAGAAGTCACGGATGGATTTGAAAAGGGATTGGTTACGATGGAAAATT
ACAATAGGTAGTGGGCCTGGCAGTATTGTGCTGGATTTCCCATCATTTTTGGTAGGGTGCGTATTCACAA
CAATGATGGGGCCAATATTACAGAAGCTTATAGGTAAACTTTTGGTAGGTTTAATAACGGTATGCAAATT
CTTAGTTATTATTGGAAGCATTGTCTTCGTTATCGGAGTTGCATCAAAGAAATACACATATGACGATTTC
AAAGTAAGTATAAAAAGATCAGGAGAGCCAGGGGAATCACATGATATGAGGACTGAACCAAAAAGAACTG
CGAAAACGGCAACTGTTCCAATGGAGAAAGACGAGGGCGTAGGTTCTTATAATTATTTTGAAATACCTAT
AACGAAAGAAACATCTACAATTCCTTATATTAATTGTGATGGCACGAGCTCACTTAGAAAGCCACCCAAC
GGTCCATCAAGCGTAGGCTTATCTAACTCCAACAGATACGAAAATTTTATAAACATGGCACGACATAAAT
AAATGTTTGTATGGCAACCTGTCGATTTAGCGGCAATCATACGGCGGTGAAAAAGTATGTAACTATGCAT
AGTTGTCATAAAATTTATTTGATTCAGATCTTTGCAAAAAGTATTTTTTTTGGAATTTGGAGTTTTTATT
ATCTTATTGTGCTATAAAATAAACAAAGTTGTTACTAACTAATAATAAAGATTTAGATATTATTATATTA
ACTAATGAGTTTCACTTGGAATTTCGAAAACAATTTGCTTACCAGTCAATTTGTTGTAAACAGCTTGGAA
AGATTCCAATTTGTAGTCGATTTGTTGGACATCCTTTGAGTCTAACAAAACCTTTTGGATCTTGTTACCA
CCAACCAAATATCTAACTCTCTTACCAACGATTTCAGTTGGGAAGACTAAGTCTTCCAAGATCTTGTCAT
GAACAGCAGTCAAGGTTCTGGATCTTGGTCTCTTTTGGACTTGTCTAGATGTTCTAGATGGCTTTGGCAA
GATTCTTCTTTCAGCCAAGAAGATGACATGACGGTCTTGGAATTCCTCGAGGGGGGGCCCGGTACCAGCT
TTTGTTCCCTTTAGTGAGGGTTAATTTCGAGCTTGGCGTAATCATGGTCATAGCTGTTTCCTGTGTGAAA
TTGTTATCCGCTCACAATTCCACACAACATACGAGCCGGAAGCATAAAGTGTAAAGCCTGGGGTGCCTAA
TGAGTGAGCTAACTCACATTAATTGCGTTGCGCTCACTGCCCGCTTTCCAGTCGGGAAACCTGTCGTGCC
AGCTGCATTAATGAATCGGCCAACGCGCGGGGAGAGGCGGTTTGCGTATTGGGCGCTCTTCCGCTTCCTC
GCTCACTGACTCGCTGCGCTCGGTCGTTCGGCTGCGGCGAGCGGTATCAGCTCACTCAAAGGCGGTAATA
CGGTTATCCACAGAATCAGGGGATAACGCAGGAAAGAACATGTGAGCAAAAGGCCAGCAAAAGGCCAGGA
ACCGTAAAAAGGCCGCGTTGCTGGCGTTTTTCCATAGGCTCCGCCCCCCTGACGAGCATCACAAAAATCG
ACGCTCAAGTCAGAGGTGGCGAAACCCGACAGGACTATAAAGATACCAGGCGTTTCCCCCTGGAAGCTCC
CTCGTGCGCTCTCCTGTTCCGACCCTGCCGCTTACCGGATACCTGTCCGCCTTTCTCCCTTCGGGAAGCG
TGGCGCTTTCTCATAGCTCACGCTGTAGGTATCTCAGTTCGGTGTAGGTCGTTCGCTCCAAGCTGGGCTG
TGTGCACGAACCCCCCGTTCAGCCCGACCGCTGCGCCTTATCCGGTAACTATCGTCTTGAGTCCAACCCG
GTAAGACACGACTTATCGCCACTGGCAGCAGCCACTGGTAACAGGATTAGCAGAGCGAGGTATGTAGGCG
GTGCTACAGAGTTCTTGAAGTGGTGGCCTAACTACGGCTACACTAGAAGAACAGTATTTGGTATCTGCGC
TCTGCTGAAGCCAGTTACCTTCGGAAAAAGAGTTGGTAGCTCTTGATCCGGCAAACAAACCACCGCTGGT
AGCGGTGGTTTTTTTGTTTGCAAGCAGCAGATTACGCGCAGAAAAAAAGGATCTCAAGAAGATCCTTTGA
TCTTTTCTACGGGGTCTGACGCTCAGTGGAACGAAAACTCACGTTAAGGGATTTTGGTCATGAGATTATC
AAAAAGGATCTTCACCTAGATCCTTTTAAATTAAAAATGAAGTTTTAAATCAATCTAAAGTATATATGAG
TAAACTTGGTCTGACAGTTACCAATGCTTAATCAGTGAGGCACCTATCTCAGCGATCTGTCTATTTCGTT
CATCCATAGTTGCCTGACTCCCCGTCGTGTAGATAACTACGATACGGGAGGGCTTACCATCTGGCCCCAG
TGCTGCAATGATACCGCGAGACCCACGCTCACCGGCTCCAGATTTATCAGCAATAAACCAGCCAGCCGGA
AGGGCCGAGCGCAGAAGTGGTCCTGCAACTTTATCCGCCTCCATCCAGTCTATTAATTGTTGCCGGGAAG
CTAGAGTAAGTAGTTCGCCAGTTAATAGTTTGCGCAACGTTGTTGCCATTGCTACAGGCATCGTGGTGTC
ACGCTCGTCGTTTGGTATGGCTTCATTCAGCTCCGGTTCCCAACGATCAAGGCGAGTTACATGATCCCCC
ATGTTGTGCAAAAAAGCGGTTAGCTCCTTCGGTCCTCCGATCGTTGTCAGAAGTAAGTTGGCCGCAGTGT
TATCACTCATGGTTATGGCAGCACTGCATAATTCTCTTACTGTCATGCCATCCGTAAGATGCTTTTCTGT
GACTGGTGAGTACTCAACCAAGTCATTCTGAGAATAGTGTATGCGGCGACCGAGTTGCTCTTGCCCGGCG
TCAATACGGGATAATACCGCGCCACATAGCAGAACTTTAAAAGTGCTCATCATTGGAAAACGTTCTTCGG
GGCGAAAACTCTCAAGGATCTTACCGCTGTTGAGATCCAGTTCGATGTAACCCACTCGTGCACCCAACTG
ATCTTCAGCATCTTTTACTTTCACCAGCGTTTCTGGGTGAGCAAAAACAGGAAGGCAAAATGCCGCAAAA
AAGGGAATAAGGGCGACACGGAAATGTTGAATACTCATACTCTTCCTTTTTCAATATTATTGAAGCATTT
ATCAGGGTTATTGTCTCATGAGCGGATACATATTTGAATGTATTTAGAAAAATAAACAAATAGGGGTTCC
GCGCACATTTCCCCGAAAAGTGCCACCTGGGTCCTTTTCATCACGTGCTATAAAAATAATTATAATTTAA
ATTTTTTAATATAAATATATAAATTAAAAATAGAAAGTAAAAAAAGAAATTAAAGAAAAAATAGTTTTTG
TTTTCCGAAGATGTAAAAGACTCTAGGGGGATCGCCAACAAATACTACCTTTTATCTTGCTCTTCCTGCT
CTCAGGTATTAATGCCGAATTGTTTCATCTTGTCTGTGTAGAAGACCACACACGAAAATCCTGTGATTTT
ACATTTTACTTATCGTTAATCGAATGTATATCTATTTAATCTGCTTTTCTTGTCTAATAAATATATATGT
AAAGTACGCTTTTTGTTGAAATTTTTTAAACCTTTGTTTATTTTTTTTTCTTCATTCCGTAACTCTTCTA
CCTTCTTTATTTACTTTCTAAAATCCAAATACAAAACATAAAAATAAATAAACACAGAGTAAATTCCCAA
ATTATTCCATCATTAAAAGATACGAGGCGCGTGTAAGTTACAGGCAAGCGATCCGTCTAAGAAACCATTA
TTATCATGACATTAACCTATAAAAATAGGCGTATCACGAGGCCCTTTCGTC
